>Addgene plasmid #16219 | Flag Snail 2SA | addgene partial sequence | sequence record 22629 | CMV-F 5'-CGCAAATGGGCGGTAGGCGTG-3'
TCAGATCCGCTAGCGATTACGCCAAGCTCGAAATTAACCCTCACTAAAGGGAACAAAAGCTGGAGCTCCA
CCGCGGTGGCGGCCGCCACCATGGATTACAAGGATGACGACGATAAGAGCCCGGGCGGATCCCCGCGCTC
TTTCCTCGTCAGGAAGCCCTCCGACCCCAATCGGAAGCCTAACTACAGCGAGCTGCAGGACTCTAATCCA
GAGTTTACCTTCCAGCAGCCCTACGACCAGGCCCACCTGCTGGCAGCCATCCCACCTCCGGAGATCCTCA
ACCCCACCGCCTCGCTGCCAATGCTCATCTGGGACTCTGTCCTGGCGCCCCAAGCCCAGCCAATTGCCTG
GGCCTCCCTTCGGCTCCAGGAGAGTCCCAGGGTGGCAGAGCTGACCTCCCTGTCAGATGAGGACGCTGGG
AAAGGCGCCCAGCCCCCCAGCCCACCCTCACCGGCTCCTTCGTCCTTCTCCTCTACTTCAGTCTCTTCCT
TGGAGGCCGAGGCCTATGCTGCCTTCCCAGGCTTGGGCCAAGTGCCCAAGCAGCTGGCCCAGCTCTCTGA
GGCCAAGGATCTCCAGGCTCGAAAGGCCTTCAACTGCAAATACTGCAACAAGGAATACCTCAGCCTGGGT
GCCCTCAAGATGCACATCCGAAGCCACACGCTGCCCTGCGTCTGCGGAACCTGCGGGAAGGCCTTCTCTA
GGCCCTGGCTGCTACAAGGCCATGTCCGGACCCACACTGGCGAGAAGCCCTTCTCCTGTCCCCACTGCAG
CCGTGCCTTCGCTGACCGCTCCAACCTGCGGGCCCACCTCCAGACCCACTCAGATGTCAAGAAGTACCAG
TGCCAGGCGTGTGCTCGGACCTTCCCCCGAATGTCCTGCTCCACAGCACCAAGAGTCCGGCTGCTCAGGA
TGTCCCCGCTGACTCGAGGGGGG
