[The description below was written by a language model from this plasmid's Addgene catalogue record.]
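Description:
Flag Snail 2SA is a mammalian expression plasmid built on the Stratagene pCMV-Tag 2B backbone (about 4.3 kb without insert), carrying a mutant form of human Snail (SNAI1), the zinc-finger transcription factor best known as a driver of epithelial-mesenchymal transition. The roughly 800 bp coding sequence was inserted between the BamHI and XhoI sites, both of which are retained, so that it is in frame with the backbone-encoded N-terminal Flag epitope. As the backbone name implies, expression in mammalian cells is expected to come from a CMV promoter, although the record does not list promoter or other regulatory features explicitly and no feature table is provided. The plasmid is maintained at high copy in E. coli under kanamycin selection. It also carries a neomycin resistance marker, allowing G418 selection of stably transfected mammalian cells.

The "2SA" designation refers to two serine-to-alanine substitutions, S97A and S101A, which remove potential phosphorylation sites at those residues. The associated publication concerns dual regulation of Snail by GSK-3beta-mediated phosphorylation, so this construct most plausibly serves as a phosphorylation-deficient variant for comparison with the wild-type Flag Snail plasmid that the depositor cross-references. The record does not spell out which aspect of Snail behaviour these two sites control. The Flag tag allows the exogenous protein to be detected or immunoprecipitated with anti-Flag antibodies. Typical uses would include transient or stable expression in cultured cells to examine how loss of these phosphorylation sites affects Snail and its role in epithelial-mesenchymal transition.
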