Addgene plasmid #16219: Flag Snail 2SA
Depositing lab: Mien-Chie Hung. Depositing organization: University of Texas MD Anderson Cancer Center. Publication: Dual regulation of Snail by GSK-3beta-mediated phosphorylation in control of epithelial-mesenchymal transition. Zhou BP, Deng J, Xia W, Xu J, Li YM, Gunduz M, Hung MC. Nat Cell Biol. 2004 Oct . 6(10):931-40. 10.1038/ncb1173 PubMed 15448698.
Backbone
  Vector backbone: pCMV-Tag 2B
  Backbone manufacturer: Stratagene
  Backbone size w/o insert (bp): 4300
  Vector type: Mammalian Expression
  Selectable markers: Neomycin (select with G418)
Growth in bacteria
  Bacterial resistance: Kanamycin, 50 μg/mL
  Growth temperature: 37°C
  Growth strain: DH5alpha
  Copy number: High Copy
Gene/Insert
  Gene/Insert name: Snail
  Species: H. sapiens (human)
  Insert size (bp): 800
  Mutation: 2SA: S97A, S101A
  Entrez Gene: SNAI1 (a.k.a. SLUGH2, SNA, SNAH, SNAIL, SNAIL1, dJ710H13.1)
  Tag / fusion protein: Flag (N terminal on backbone)
  Cloning method: Restriction Enzyme; 5′ cloning site BamHI (not destroyed); 3′ cloning site XhoI (not destroyed)
  Sequencing primers: 5′ T3
Terms and licenses: Academic/Nonprofit Terms; Industry Terms: Not Available to Industry
Depositor comments: Also see Flag Snail WT author's map.
How to cite: Flag Snail 2SA was a gift from Mien-Chie Hung (Addgene plasmid # 16219 ; http://n2t.net/addgene:16219 ; RRID:Addgene_16219)
